Addgene plasmid #60190: DYSF-Exon36-del
Purpose: Plasmid contains human dysferlin with exon 36 deleted. Deletion maintains the open reading frame.
Depositing lab: Jain Foundation.
Backbone
  Vector backbone: pUC57-Kan
  Backbone size w/o insert (bp): 2363
  Total vector size (bp): 8644
  Vector type: cloning vector
Growth in bacteria
  Bacterial resistance: Kanamycin, 50 μg/mL
  Growth temperature: 37°C
  Growth strain: Top10
  Copy number: Unknown
Gene/Insert
  Gene/Insert name: Dysferlin (alt name: DYSF)
  Species: H. sapiens (human)
  Insert size (bp): 6281
  Mutation: Exon 36 has been deleted
  Entrez Gene: DYSF (a.k.a. FER1L1, LGMD2B, LGMDR2, MMD1)
  Cloning method: Unknown
  Sequencing primers: 5′ gagcagattgtactgagagtgcacg; 3′ M13pUC-rev
Resource information
  A portion of this plasmid was derived from a plasmid made by: The human dysferlin insert was synthesized by Genewiz
Terms and licenses: Academic/Nonprofit Terms; Industry Terms: Not Available to Industry
How to cite: DYSF-Exon36-del was a gift from Jain Foundation (Addgene plasmid # 60190 ; http://n2t.net/addgene:60190 ; RRID:Addgene_60190)
