[The description below was written by a language model from this plasmid's Addgene catalogue record and pLannotate feature annotations shown in this document.]
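Description:
DYSF-Exon36-del is a bacterial cloning plasmid built on the pUC57-Kan backbone that carries a synthesized human dysferlin (DYSF, also known as FER1L1) coding sequence from which exon 36 has been removed. According to the record, the deletion preserves the open reading frame, so the insert encodes an internally shortened dysferlin rather than a truncated product. The whole plasmid is 8,644 bp, of which about 6.3 kb is insert; the annotated DYSF coding region spans roughly 6.2 kb on the forward strand. The plasmid is propagated in E. coli through a high-copy ColE1/pUC-type origin and selected with kanamycin, with resistance provided by an aph(3')-Ia aminoglycoside phosphotransferase gene driven by the bla (AmpR) promoter.

The remaining annotated features are backbone remnants typical of pUC-derived vectors: a lac promoter with its operator and CAP binding site, plus short fragments of lacI, rop and the pBR322 bom region. The lac promoter lies just downstream of the dysferlin sequence and faces back toward it on the opposite strand, so it would not produce sense DYSF transcript. No eukaryotic promoter, polyadenylation signal, epitope tag or reporter is annotated. The construct is therefore a storage and source plasmid rather than an expression vector, and the insert would need to be moved into a suitable vector for expression in cells.

Dysferlin is a calcium-sensing protein involved in resealing damaged sarcolemma in skeletal and cardiac muscle, and the gene's aliases (LGMD2B, LGMDR2, MMD1) refer to muscular dystrophies. The record does not state a specific application, but an in-frame single-exon deletion is suited to testing whether dysferlin lacking that exon retains function.
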