Features (pLannotate 1.2.2; 10 found; start..end, strand, type, name):
    137..182     +  misc_feature   bom (fragment): basis of mobility region from pBR322
    219..6428    +  CDS            DYSF: DYSF_HUMAN - Also known as FER1L1. Experimental evidence at protein level: Swiss-Prot protein existence level 1. Key calcium ion sensor involved in the Ca(2+)-triggered synaptic vesicle-plasma membrane fusion. Plays a role in the sarcolemma repair mechanism of both skeletal muscle and cardiomyocytes that permits rapid resealing of membranes disrupted by mechanical stress (By similarity). From Homo sapiens (Human).
   6492..6508    -  protein_bind   lac operator: The lac repressor binds to the lac operator to inhibit transcription in E. coli. This inhibition can be relieved by adding lactose or isopropyl-β-D-thiogalactopyranoside (IPTG). lac repressor encoded by lacI
   6516..6546    -  promoter       lac promoter: promoter for the E. coli lac operon
   6561..6582    -  protein_bind   CAP binding site: CAP binding activates transcription in the presence of cAMP. E. coli catabolite activator protein
   6595..6687    -  CDS            lacI (fragment): lac repressor; lacI; The lac repressor binds to the lac operator to inhibit transcription in E. coli. This inhibition can be relieved by adding lactose or isopropyl-β-D-thiogalactopyranoside (IPTG).
   6870..7458    -  rep_origin     ori: high-copy-number ColE1/pMB1/pBR322/pUC origin of replication
   7629..8444    -  CDS            KanR: aminoglycoside phosphotransferase; aph(3')-Ia; confers resistance to kanamycin in bacteria or G418 (Geneticin®) in eukaryotes
   8445..8549    -  promoter       AmpR promoter: bla
   8644..35      +  CDS            rop (fragment) (across the origin): Rop protein, which maintains plasmids at low copy number; rop
>Addgene plasmid #60190 | DYSF-Exon36-del | depositor full sequence | sequence record 96285 | DYSF-Exon36-del sequence 8644 bps
TCGCGCGTTTCGGTGATGACGGTGAAAACCTCTGACACATGCAGCTCCCGGAGACGGTCACAGCTTGTCT
GTAAGCGGATGCCGGGAGCAGACAAGCCCGTCAGGGCGCGTCAGCGGGTGTTGGCGGGTGTCGGGGCTGG
CTTAACTATGCGGCATCAGAGCAGATTGTACTGAGAGTGCACGAATTCGATATCGTTAACGGTACCACTA
GTACGCGTATGCTGAGGGTCTTCATCCTCTATGCCGAGAACGTCCACACACCCGACACCGACATCAGCGA
TGCCTACTGCTCCGCGGTGTTTGCAGGGGTGAAGAAGAGAACCAAAGTCATCAAGAACAGCGTGAACCCT
GTATGGAATGAGGGATTTGAATGGGACCTCAAGGGCATCCCCCTGGACCAGGGCTCTGAGCTTCATGTGG
TGGTCAAAGACCATGAGACGATGGGGAGGAACAGGTTCCTGGGGGAAGCCAAGGTCCCACTCCGAGAGGT
CCTCGCCACCCCTAGTCTGTCCGCCAGCTTCAATGCCCCCCTGCTGGACACCAAGAAGCAGCCCACAGGG
GCCTCGCTGGTCCTGCAGGTGTCCTACACACCGCTGCCTGGAGCTGTGCCCCTGTTCCCGCCCCCTACTC
CTCTGGAGCCCTCCCCGACTCTGCCTGACCTGGATGTAGTGGCAGACACAGGAGGAGAGGAAGACACAGA
GGACCAGGGACTCACTGGAGATGAGGCGGAGCCATTCCTGGATCAAAGCGGAGGCCCGGGGGCTCCCACC
ACCCCAAGGAAACTACCTTCACGTCCTCCGCCCCACTACCCCGGGATCAAAAGAAAGCGAAGTGCGCCTA
CATCTAGAAAGCTGCTGTCAGACAAACCGCAGGATTTCCAGATCAGGGTCCAGGTGATCGAGGGGCGCCA
GCTGCCGGGGGTGAACATCAAGCCTGTGGTCAAGGTTACCGCTGCAGGGCAGACCAAGCGGACGCGGATC
CACAAGGGAAACAGCCCACTCTTCAATGAGACTCTTTTCTTCAACTTGTTTGACTCTCCTGGGGAGCTGT
TTGATGAGCCCATCTTTATCACGGTGGTAGACTCTCGTTCTCTCAGGACAGATGCTCTCCTCGGGGAGTT
CCGGATGGACGTGGGCACCATTTACAGAGAGCCCCGGCACGCCTATCTCAGGAAGTGGCTGCTGCTCTCA
GACCCTGATGACTTCTCTGCTGGGGCCAGAGGCTACCTGAAAACAAGCCTTTGTGTGCTGGGGCCTGGGG
ACGAAGCGCCTCTGGAGAGAAAAGACCCCTCTGAAGACAAGGAGGACATTGAAAGCAACCTGCTCCGGCC
CACAGGCGTAGCCCTGCGAGGAGCCCACTTCTGCCTGAAGGTCTTCCGGGCCGAGGACTTGCCGCAGATG
GACGATGCCGTGATGGACAACGTGAAACAGATCTTTGGCTTCGAGAGTAACAAGAAGAACTTGGTGGACC
CCTTTGTGGAGGTCAGCTTTGCGGGGAAAATGCTGTGCAGCAAGATCTTGGAGAAGACGGCCAACCCTCA
GTGGAACCAGAACATCACACTGCCTGCCATGTTTCCCTCCATGTGCGAAAAAATGAGGATTCGTATCATA
GACTGGGACCGCCTGACTCACAATGACATCGTGGCTACCACCTACCTGAGTATGTCGAAAATCTCTGCCC
CTGGAGGAGAAATAGAAGAGGAGCCTGCAGGTGCTGTCAAGCCTTCGAAAGCCTCAGACTTGGATGACTA
CCTGGGCTTCCTCCCCACTTTTGGGCCCTGCTACATCAACCTCTATGGCAGTCCCAGAGAGTTCACAGGC
TTCCCAGACCCCTACACAGAGCTCAACACAGGCAAGGGGGAAGGTGTGGCTTATCGTGGCCGGCTTCTGC
TCTCCCTGGAGACCAAGCTGGTGGAGCACAGTGAACAGAAGGTGGAGGACCTTCCTGCGGATGACATCCT
CCGGGTGGAGAAGTACCTTAGGAGGCGCAAGTACTCCCTGTTTGCGGCCTTCTACTCAGCCACCATGCTG
CAGGATGTGGATGATGCCATCCAGTTTGAGGTCAGCATCGGGAACTACGGGAACAAGTTCGACATGACCT
GCCTGCCGCTGGCCTCCACCACTCAGTACAGCCGTGCAGTCTTTGACGGGTGCCACTACTACTACCTACC
CTGGGGTAACGTGAAACCTGTGGTGGTGCTGTCATCCTACTGGGAGGACATCAGCCATAGAATCGAGACT
CAGAACCAGCTGCTTGGGATTGCTGACCGGCTGGAAGCTGGCCTGGAGCAGGTCCACCTGGCCCTGAAGG
CGCAGTGCTCCACGGAGGACGTGGACTCGCTGGTGGCTCAGCTGACGGATGAGCTCATCGCAGGCTGCAG
CCAGCCTCTGGGTGACATCCATGAGACACCCTCTGCCACCCACCTGGACCAGTACCTGTACCAGCTGCGC
ACCCATCACCTGAGCCAAATCACTGAGGCTGCCCTGGCCCTGAAGCTCGGCCACAGTGAGCTCCCTGCAG
CTCTGGAGCAGGCGGAGGACTGGCTCCTGCGTCTGCGTGCCCTGGCAGAGGAGCCCCAGAACAGCCTGCC
GGACATCGTCATCTGGATGCTGCAGGGAGACAAGCGTGTGGCATACCAGCGGGTGCCCGCCCACCAAGTC
CTCTTCTCCCGGCGGGGTGCCAACTACTGTGGCAAGAATTGTGGGAAGCTACAGACAATCTTTCTGAAAT
ATCCGATGGAGAAGGTGCCTGGCGCCCGGATGCCAGTGCAGATACGGGTCAAGCTGTGGTTTGGGCTCTC
TGTGGATGAGAAGGAGTTCAACCAGTTTGCTGAGGGGAAGCTGTCTGTCTTTGCTGAAACCTATGAGAAC
GAGACTAAGTTGGCCCTTGTTGGGAACTGGGGCACAACGGGCCTCACCTACCCCAAGTTTTCTGACGTCA
CGGGCAAGATCAAGCTACCCAAGGACAGCTTCCGCCCCTCGGCCGGCTGGACCTGGGCTGGAGATTGGTT
CGTGTGTCCGGAGAAGACTCTGCTCCATGACATGGACGCCGGTCACCTGAGCTTCGTGGAAGAGGTGTTT
GAGAACCAGACCCGGCTTCCCGGAGGCCAGTGGATCTACATGAGTGACAACTACACCGATGTGAACGGGG
AGAAGGTGCTTCCCAAGGATGACATTGAGTGCCCACTGGGCTGGAAGTGGGAAGATGAGGAATGGTCCAC
AGACCTCAACCGGGCTGTCGATGAGCAAGGCTGGGAGTATAGCATCACCATCCCCCCGGAGCGGAAGCCG
AAGCACTGGGTCCCTGCTGAGAAGATGTACTACACACACCGACGGCGGCGCTGGGTGCGCCTGCGCAGGA
GGGATCTCAGCCAAATGGAAGCACTGAAAAGGCACAGGCAGGCGGAGGCGGAGGGCGAGGGCTGGGAGTA
CGCCTCTCTTTTTGGCTGGAAGTTCCACCTCGAGTACCGCAAGACAGATGCCTTCCGCCGCCGCCGCTGG
CGCCGTCGCATGGAGCCACTGGAGAAGACGGGGCCTGCAGCTGTGTTTGCCCTTGAGGGGGCCCTGGGCG
GCGTGATGGATGACAAGAGTGAAGATTCCATGTCCGTCTCCACCTTGAGCTTCGGTGTGAACAGACCCAC
GATTTCCTGCATATTCGACTATGGGAACCGCTACCATCTACGCTGCTACATGTACCAGGCCCGGGACCTG
GCTGCGATGGACAAGGACTCTTTTTCTGATCCCTATGCCATCGTCTCCTTCCTGCACCAGAGCCAGAAGA
CGGTGGTGGTGAAGAACACCCTTAACCCCACCTGGGACCAGACGCTCATCTTCTACGAGATCGAGATCTT
TGGCGAGCCGGCCACAGTTGCTGAGCAACCGCCCAGCATTGTGGTGGAGCTGTACGACCATGACACTTAT
GGTGCAGACGAGTTTATGGGTCGCTGCATCTGTCAACCGAGTCTGGAACGGATGCCACGGCTGGCCTGGT
TCCCACTGACGAGGGGCAGCCAGCCGTCGGGGGAGCTGCTGGCCTCTTTTGAGCTCATCCAGAGAGAGAA
GCCGGCCATCCACCATATTCCTGGTTTTGAGTCTGAGGACACAGACCTGCCCTACCCACCACCCCAGAGG
GAGGCCAACATCTACATGGTTCCTCAGAACATCAAGCCAGCGCTCCAGCGTACCGCCATCGAGATCCTGG
CATGGGGCCTGCGGAACATGAAGAGTTACCAGCTGGCCAACATCTCCTCCCCCAGCCTCGTGGTAGAGTG
TGGGGGCCAGACGGTGCAGTCCTGTGTCATCAGGAACCTCCGGAAGAACCCCAACTTTGACATCTGCACC
CTCTTCATGGAAGTGATGCTGCCCAGGGAGGAGCTCTACTGCCCCCCCATCACCGTCAAGGTCATCGATA
ACCGCCAGTTTGGCCGCCGGCCTGTGGTGGGCCAGTGTACCATCCGCTCCCTGGAGAGCTTCCTGTGTGA
CCCCTACTCGGCGGAGAGTCCATCCCCACAGGGTGGCCCAGACGATGTGAGCCTACTCAGTCCTGGGGAA
GACGTGCTCATCGACATTGATGACAAGGAGCCCCTCATCCCCATCCAGGAGGAAGAGTTCATCGATTGGT
GGAGCAAATTCTTTGCCTCCATAGGGGAGAGGGAAAAGTGCGGCTCCTACCTGGAGAAGGATTTTGACAC
CCTGAAGGTCTATGACACACAGCTGGAGAATGTGGAGGCCTTTGAGGGCCTGTCTGACTTTTGTAACACC
TTCAAGCTGTACCGGGGCAAGACGCAGGAGGAGACAGAAGATCCATCTGTGATTGGTGAATTTAAGGGCC
TCTTCAAAATTTATCCCCTCCCAGAAGACCCAGCCATCCCCATGCCCCCAAGACAGTTCCACCAGCTGGC
CGCCCAGGGACCCCAGGAGTGCTTGGTCCGTATCTACATTGTCCGAGCATTTGGCCTGCAGCCCAAGGAC
CCCAATGGAAAGTGTGATCCTTACATCAAGATCTCCATAGGGAAGAAATCAGTGAGTGACCAGGATAACT
ACATCCCCTGCACGCTGGAGCCCGTATTTGGAAAGATGTTCGAGCTGACCTGCACTCTGCCTCTGGAGAA
GGACCTAAAGATCACTCTCTATGACTATGACCTCCTCTCCAAGGACGAAAAGATCGGTGAGACGGTCGTC
GACCTGGAGAACAGGCTGCTGTCCAAGTTTGGGGCTCGCTGTGGACTCCCACAGACCTACTGTGTCTCTG
GACCGAACCAGTGGCGGGACCAGCTCCGCCCCTCCCAGCTCCTCCACCTCTTCTGCCAGCAGCATAGAGT
CAAGGCACCTGTGTACCGGACAGACCGTGTAATGTTTCAGGATAAAGAATATTCCATTGAAGAGATAGAG
GCTGGCAGGATCCCAAACCCACACCTGGGCCCAGTGGAGGAGCGTCTGGCTCTGCATGTGCTTCAGCAGC
AGGGCCTGGTCCCGGAGCACGTGGAGTCACGGCCCCTCTACAGCCCCCTGCAGCCAGACATCGAGCAGGG
GAAGCTGCAGATGTGGGTCGACCTATTTCCGAAGGCCCTGGGGCGGCCTGGACCTCCCTTCAACATCACC
CCACGGAGAGCCAGAAGGTTTTTCCTGCGTTGTATTATCTGGAATACCAGAGATGTGATCCTGGATGACC
TGAGCCTCACGGGGGAGAAGATGAGCGACATTTATGTGAAAGGTTGGATGATTGGCTTTGAAGAACACAA
GCAAAAGACAGACGTGCATTATCGTTCCCTGGGAGGTGAAGGCAACTTCAACTGGAGGTTCATTTTCCCC
TTCGACTACCTGCCAGCTGAGCAAGTCTGTACCATTGCCAAGAAGGATGCCTTCTGGAGGCTGGACAAGA
CTGAGAGCAAAATCCCAGCACGAGTGGTGTTCCAGATCTGGGACAATGACAAGTTCTCCTTTGATGATTT
TCTGGGCTCCCTGCAGCTCGATCTCAACCGCATGCCCAAGCCAGCCAAGACAGCCAAGAAGTGCTCCTTG
GACCAGCTGGATGATGCTTTCCACCCAGAATGGTTTGTGTCCCTTTTTGAGCAGAAAACAGTGAAGGGCT
GGTGGCCCTGTGTAGCAGAAGAGGGTGAGAAGAAAATACTGGCGGGCAAGCTGGAAATGACCTTGGAGAT
TGTAGCAGAGAGTGAGCATGAGGAGCGGCCTGCTGGCCAGGGCCGGGATGAGCCCAACATGAACCCTAAG
CTTGAGGACCCAAGGCGCCCCGACACCTCCTTCCTGTGGTTTACCTCCCCATACAAGACCATGAAGTTCA
TCCTGTGGCGGCGTTTCCGGTGGGCCATCATCCTCTTCATCATCCTCTTCATCCTGCTGCTGTTCCTGGC
CATCTTCATCTACGCCTTCCCGAACTATGCTGCCATGAAGCTGGTGAAGCCCTTCAGCTGATGATCACCA
TGGCATATGGCTAGCGCGGCCGCCATGGTCATAGCTGTTTCCTGTGTGAAATTGTTATCCGCTCACAATT
CCACACAACATACGAGCCGGAAGCATAAAGTGTAAAGCCTGGGGTGCCTAATGAGTGAGCTAACTCACAT
TAATTGCGTTGCGCTCACTGCCCGCTTTCCAGTCGGGAAACCTGTCGTGCCAGCTGCATTAATGAATCGG
CCAACGCGCGGGGAGAGGCGGTTTGCGTATTGGGCGCTCTTCCGCTTCCTCGCTCACTGACTCGCTGCGC
TCGGTCGTTCGGCTGCGGCGAGCGGTATCAGCTCACTCAAAGGCGGTAATACGGTTATCCACAGAATCAG
GGGATAACGCAGGAAAGAACATGTGAGCAAAAGGCCAGCAAAAGGCCAGGAACCGTAAAAAGGCCGCGTT
GCTGGCGTTTTTCCATAGGCTCCGCCCCCCTGACGAGCATCACAAAAATCGACGCTCAAGTCAGAGGTGG
CGAAACCCGACAGGACTATAAAGATACCAGGCGTTTCCCCCTGGAAGCTCCCTCGTGCGCTCTCCTGTTC
CGACCCTGCCGCTTACCGGATACCTGTCCGCCTTTCTCCCTTCGGGAAGCGTGGCGCTTTCTCATAGCTC
ACGCTGTAGGTATCTCAGTTCGGTGTAGGTCGTTCGCTCCAAGCTGGGCTGTGTGCACGAACCCCCCGTT
CAGCCCGACCGCTGCGCCTTATCCGGTAACTATCGTCTTGAGTCCAACCCGGTAAGACACGACTTATCGC
CACTGGCAGCAGCCACTGGTAACAGGATTAGCAGAGCGAGGTATGTAGGCGGTGCTACAGAGTTCTTGAA
GTGGTGGCCTAACTACGGCTACACTAGAAGAACAGTATTTGGTATCTGCGCTCTGCTGAAGCCAGTTACC
TTCGGAAAAAGAGTTGGTAGCTCTTGATCCGGCAAACAAACCACCGCTGGTAGCGGTGGTTTTTTTGTTT
GCAAGCAGCAGATTACGCGCAGAAAAAAAGGATCTCAAGAAGATCCTTTGATCTTTTCTACGGGGTCTGA
CGCTCAGTGGAACGAAAACTCACGTTAAGGGATTTTGGTCATGAGATTATCAAAAAGGATCTTCACCTAG
ATCCTTTTAAATTAAAAATGAAGTTTTAAATCAATCTAAAGTATATATGAGTAAACTTGGTCTGACAGTT
AGAAAAACTCATCGAGCATCAAATGAAACTGCAATTTATTCATATCAGGATTATCAATACCATATTTTTG
AAAAAGCCGTTTCTGTAATGAAGGAGAAAACTCACCGAGGCAGTTCCATAGGATGGCAAGATCCTGGTAT
CGGTCTGCGATTCCGACTCGTCCAACATCAATACAACCTATTAATTTCCCCTCGTCAAAAATAAGGTTAT
CAAGTGAGAAATCACCATGAGTGACGACTGAATCCGGTGAGAATGGCAAAAGTTTATGCATTTCTTTCCA
GACTTGTTCAACAGGCCAGCCATTACGCTCGTCATCAAAATCACTCGCATCAACCAAACCGTTATTCATT
CGTGATTGCGCCTGAGCGAGACGAAATACGCGATCGCTGTTAAAAGGACAATTACAAACAGGAATCGAAT
GCAACCGGCGCAGGAACACTGCCAGCGCATCAACAATATTTTCACCTGAATCAGGATATTCTTCTAATAC
CTGGAATGCTGTTTTCCCAGGGATCGCAGTGGTGAGTAACCATGCATCATCAGGAGTACGGATAAAATGC
TTGATGGTCGGAAGAGGCATAAATTCCGTCAGCCAGTTTAGTCTGACCATCTCATCTGTAACATCATTGG
CAACGCTACCTTTGCCATGTTTCAGAAACAACTCTGGCGCATCGGGCTTCCCATACAATCGATAGATTGT
CGCACCTGATTGCCCGACATTATCGCGAGCCCATTTATACCCATATAAATCAGCATCCATGTTGGAATTT
AATCGCGGCCTAGAGCAAGACGTTTCCCGTTGAATATGGCTCATACTCTTCCTTTTTCAATATTATTGAA
GCATTTATCAGGGTTATTGTCTCATGAGCGGATACATATTTGAATGTATTTAGAAAAATAAACAAATAGG
GGTTCCGCGCACATTTCCCCGAAAAGTGCCACCTGACGTCTAAGAAACCATTATTATCATGACATTAACC
TATAAAAATAGGCGTATCACGAGGCCCTTTCGTC
