>Addgene plasmid #60190 | DYSF-Exon36-del | addgene partial sequence | sequence record 98623 | pRSII-F1 5'-CGGCATCAGAGCAGATTGTAC-3'
TACCACTAGTACGCGTATGCTGAGGGTCTTCATCCTCTATGCCGAGAACGTCCACACACCCGACACCGAC
ATCAGCGATGCCTACTGCTCCGCGGTGTTTGCAGGGGTGAAGAAGAGAACCAAAGTCATCAAGAACAGCG
TGAACCCTGTATGGAATGAGGGATTTGAATGGGACCTCAAGGGCATCCCCCTGGACCAGGGCTCTGAGCT
TCATGTGGTGGTCAAAGACCATGAGACGATGGGGAGGAACAGGTTCCTGGGGGAAGCCAAGGTCCCACTC
CGAGAGGTCCTCGCCACCCCTAGTCTGTCCGCCAGCTTCAATGCCCCCCTGCTGGACACCAAGAAGCAGC
CCACAGGGGCCTCGCTGGTCCTGCAGGTGTCCTACACACCGCTGCCTGGAGCTGTGCCCCTGTTCCCGCC
CCCTACTCCTCTGGAGCCCTCCCCGACTCTGCCTGACCTGGATGTAGTGGCAGACACAGGAGGAGAGGAA
GACACAGAGGACCAGGGACTCACTGGAGATGAGGCGGAGCCATTCCTGGATCAAAGCGGAGGCCCGGGGG
CTCCCACCACCCCAAGGAAACTACCTTCACGTCCTCCGCCCCACTACCCCGGGATCAAAAGAAAGCGAAG
TGCGCCTACATCTAGAAAGCTGCTGTCAGACAAACCGCAGGATTTCCAGATCAGGGTCCAGGTGATCGAG
GGGCGCCAGCTGCCGGGGGTGAACATCAAGCCTGTGGTCAAGGTTACCGCTGCAGGGCAGACCAAGCGGA
CGCGGATCCACAAGGGAAACAGCCCACTCTTCAATGAGACTCTTT
