>Addgene plasmid #60190 | DYSF-Exon36-del | addgene partial sequence | sequence record 98749 | M13pUC-Rev 5'-AGCGGATAACAATTTCACACAGG-3'
GCCATATGCCATGGTGATCATCAGCTGAAGGGCTTCACCAGCTTCATGGCAGCATAGTTCGGGAAGGCGT
AGATGAAGATGGCCAGGAACAGCAGCAGGATGAAGAGGATGATGAAGAGGATGATGGCCCACCGGAAACG
CCGCCACAGGATGAACTTCATGGTCTTGTATGGGGAGGTAAACCACAGGAAGGAGGTGTCGGGGCGCCTT
GGGTCCTCAAGCTTAGGGTTCATGTTGGGCTCATCCCGGCCCTGGCCAGCAGGCCGCTCCTCATGCTCAC
TCTCTGCTACAATCTCCAAGGTCATTTCCAGCTTGCCCGCCAGTATTTTCTTCTCACCCTCTTCTGCTAC
ACAGGGCCACCAGCCCTTCACTGTTTTCTGCTCAAAAAGGGACACAAACCATTCTGGGTGGAAAGCATCA
TCCAGCTGGTCCAAGGAGCACTTCTTGGCTGTCTTGGCTGGCTTGGGCATGCGGTTGAGATCGAGCTGCA
GGGAGCCCAGAAAATCATCAAAGGAGAACTTGTCATTGTCCCAGATCTGGAACACCACTCGTGCTGGGAT
TTTGCTCTCAGTCTTGTCCAGCCTCCAGAAGGCATCCTTCTTGGCAATGGTACAGACTTGCTCAGCTGGC
AGGTAGTCGAAGGGGAAAATGAACCTCCAGTTGAAGTTGCCTTCACCTCCCAGGGAACGATAATGCACGT
CTGTCTTTTGCTTGTGTTCTTCAAAGCCAATCATCCAACCTTTCACATAAATGTCGCTCATCTTCTCCCC
CGTGAGGCTCAGGTCATCCAGGATCACATCTCTGGTATTCCAGATAATACAACGCAGG
